>Addgene plasmid #81542 | pDONR223_PIK3CG_p.V168M | addgene full sequence | sequence record 165736 | Addgene NGS Result
GGCAGTTCCCTACTCTCGCGTTAACGCTAGCATGGATGTTTTCCCAGTCACGACGTTGTAAAACGACGGC
CAGTCTTAAGCTCGGGCCCCAAATAATGATTTTATTTTGACTGATAGTGACCTGTTCGTTGCAACAAATT
GATGAGCAATGCTTTTTTATAATGCCAACTTTGTACAAAAAAGTTGGCACCATGGGGCTGGAGAACTATA
AACAGCCCGTGGTGCTGAGAGAGGACAACTGCCGAAGGCGCCGGAGGATGAAGCCGCGCAGTGCTGCGGC
CAGCCTGTCCTCCATGGAGCTCATCCCCATCGAGTTCGTGCTGCCCACCAGCCAGCGCAAATGCAAGAGC
CCCGAAACGGCGCTGCTGCACGTGGCCGGCCACGGCAACGTGGAGCAGATGAAGGCCCAGGTGTGGCTGC
GAGCGCTGGAGACCAGCGTGGCGGCGGACTTCTACCACCGGCTGGGACCGCATCACTTCCTCCTGCTCTA
TCAGAAGAAGGGGCAGTGGTACGAGATCTACGACAAGTACCAGGTGGTGCAGACTCTGGACTGCCTGCGC
TACTGGAAGGCCACGCACCGGAGCCCGGGCCAGATCCACCTGGTGCAGCGGCACCCGCCCTCCGAGGAGT
CCCAAGCCTTCCAGCGGCAGCTCACGGCGCTGATTGGCTATGACGTCACTGACGTCAGCAACATGCACGA
CGATGAGCTGGAGTTCACGCGCCGTGGCTTGGTGACCCCGCGCATGGCGGAGGTGGCCAGCCGCGACCCC
AAGCTCTACGCCATGCACCCGTGGGTGACGTCCAAGCCCCTCCCGGAGTACCTGTGGAAGAAGATTGCCA
ACAACTGCATCTTCATCGTCATTCACCGCAGCACCACCAGCCAGACCATTAAGGTCTCACCCGACGACAC
CCCCGGCGCCATCCTGCAGAGCTTCTTCACCAAGATGGCCAAGAAGAAATCTCTGATGGATATTCCCGAA
AGCCAAAGCGAACAGGATTTTGTGCTGCGCGTCTGTGGCCGGGATGAGTACCTGGTGGGCGAAACGCCCA
TCAAAAACTTCCAGTGGGTGAGGCACTGCCTCAAGAACGGAGAAGAGATTCACGTGGTACTGGACACGCC
TCCAGACCCGGCCCTAGACGAGGTGAGGAAGGAAGAGTGGCCGCTGGTGGACGACTGCACGGGAGTCACC
GGCTACCATGAGCAGCTTACCATCCACGGCAAGGACCACGAGAGTGTGTTCACCGTGTCCCTGTGGGACT
GCGACCGCAAGTTCAGGGTCAAGATCAGAGGCATTGATATCCCCGTCCTGCCTCGGAACACCGACCTCAC
AGTTTTTGTAGAGGCAAACATCCAGCATGGGCAACAAGTCCTTTGCCAAAGGAGAACCAGCCCCAAACCC
TTCACAGAGGAGGTGCTGTGGAATGTGTGGCTTGAGTTCAGTATCAAAATCAAAGACTTGCCCAAAGGGG
CTCTACTGAACCTCCAGATCTACTGCGGTAAAGCTCCAGCACTGTCCAGCAAGGCCTCTGCAGAGTCCCC
CAGTTCTGAGTCCAAGGGCAAAGTTCAGCTTCTCTATTATGTGAACCTGCTGCTGATAGACCACCGTTTC
CTCCTGCGCCGTGGAGAATACGTCCTCCACATGTGGCAGATATCTGGGAAGGGAGAAGACCAAGGAAGCT
TCAATGCTGACAAACTCACGTCTGCAACTAACCCAGACAAGGAGAACTCAATGTCCATCTCCATTCTTCT
GGACAATTACTGCCACCCGATAGCCCTGCCTAAGCATCAGCCCACCCCTGACCCGGAAGGGGACCGGGTT
CGAGCAGAAATGCCCAACCAGCTTCGCAAGCAATTGGAGGCGATCATAGCCACTGATCCACTTAACCCTC
TCACAGCAGAGGACAAAGAATTGCTCTGGCATTTTAGATACGAAAGCCTTAAGCACCCAAAAGCATATCC
TAAGCTATTTAGTTCAGTGAAATGGGGACAGCAAGAAATTGTGGCCAAAACATACCAATTGTTGGCCAGA
AGGGAAGTCTGGGATCAAAGTGCTTTGGATGTTGGGTTAACAATGCAGCTCCTGGACTGCAACTTCTCAG
ATGAAAATGTAAGAGCCATTGCAGTTCAGAAACTGGAGAGCTTGGAGGACGATGATGTTCTGCATTACCT
TCTACAATTGGTCCAGGCTGTGAAATTTGAACCATACCATGATAGTGCCCTTGCCAGATTTCTGCTGAAG
CGTGGTTTAAGAAACAAAAGAATTGGTCACTTTTTGTTTTGGTTCTTGAGAAGTGAGATAGCCCAGTCCA
GACACTATCAGCAGAGGTTCGCTGTGATTCTGGAAGCCTATCTGAGGGGCTGTGGCACAGCCATGCTGCA
CGACTTTACCCAACAAGTCCAAGTAATCGAGATGTTACAAAAAGTCACCCTTGATATTAAATCGCTCTCT
GCTGAAAAGTATGACGTCAGTTCCCAAGTTATTTCACAACTTAAACAAAAGCTTGAAAACCTGCAGAATT
CTCAACTCCCCGAAAGCTTTAGAGTTCCATATGATCCTGGACTGAAAGCAGGAGCGCTGGCAATTGAAAA
ATGTAAAGTAATGGCCTCCAAGAAAAAACCACTATGGCTTGAGTTTAAATGTGCCGATCCTACAGCCCTA
TCAAATGAAACAATTGGAATTATCTTTAAACATGGTGATGATCTGCGCCAAGACATGCTTATTTTACAGA
TTCTACGAATCATGGAGTCTATTTGGGAGACTGAATCTTTGGATCTATGCCTCCTGCCATATGGTTGCAT
TTCAACTGGTGACAAAATAGGAATGATCGAGATTGTGAAAGACGCCACGACAATTGCCAAAATTCAGCAA
AGCACAGTGGGCAACACGGGAGCATTTAAAGATGAAGTCCTGAATCACTGGCTCAAAGAAAAATCCCCTA
CTGAAGAAAAGTTTCAGGCAGCAGTGGAGAGATTTGTTTATTCCTGTGCAGGCTACTGTGTGGCAACCTT
TGTTCTTGGAATAGGCGACAGACACAATGACAATATTATGATCACCGAGACAGGAAACCTATTTCATATT
GACTTCGGGCACATTCTTGGGAATTACAAAAGTTTCCTGGGCATTAATAAAGAGAGAGTGCCATTTGTGC
TAACCCCTGACTTCCTCTTTGTGATGGGAACTTCTGGAAAGAAGACAAGCCCACACTTCCAGAAATTTCA
GGACATCTGTGTTAAGGCTTATCTAGCCCTTCGTCATCACACAAACCTACTGATCATCCTGTTCTCCATG
ATGCTGATGACAGGAATGCCCCAGTTAACAAGCAAAGAAGACATTGAATATATCCGGGATGCCCTCACAG
TGGGGAAAAATGAGGAGGATGCTAAAAAGTATTTTCTTGATCAGATCGAAGTTTGCAGAGACAAAGGATG
GACTGTGCAGTTTAATTGGTTTCTACATCTTGTTCTTGGCATCAAACAAGGAGAGAAACATTCAGCCTGA
TTGCCAACTTTCTTGTACAAAGTTGGCATTATAAGAAAGCATTGCTTATCAATTTGTTGCAACGAACAGG
TCACTATCAGTCAAAATAAAATCATTATTTGCCATCCAGCTGATATCCCCTATAGTGAGTCGTATTACAT
GGTCATAGCTGTTTCCTGGCAGCTCTGGCCCGTGTCTCAAAATCTCTGATGTTACATTGCACAAGATAAA
AATATATCATCATGCCTCCTCTAGACCAGCCAGGACAGAAATGCCTCGACTTCGCTGCTACCCAAGGTTG
CCGGGTGACGCACACCGTGGAAACGGATGAAGGCACGAACCCAGTGGACATAAGCCTGTTCGGTTCGTAA
GCTGTAATGCAAGTAGCGTATGCGCTCACGCAACTGGTCCAGAACCTTGACCGAACGCAGCGGTGGTAAC
GGCGCAGTGGCGGTTTTCATGGCTTGTTATGACTGTTTTTTTGGGGTACAGTCTATGCCTCGGGCATCCA
AGCAGCAAGCGCGTTACGCCGTGGGTCGATGTTTGATGTTATGGAGCAGCAACGATGTTACGCAGCAGGG
CAGTCGCCCTAAAACAAAGTTAAACATTATGAGGGAAGCGGTGATCGCCGAAGTATCGACTCAACTATCA
GAGGTAGTTGGCGTCATCGAGCGCCATCTCGAACCGACGTTGCTGGCCGTACATTTGTACGGCTCCGCAG
TGGATGGCGGCCTGAAGCCACACAGTGATATTGATTTGCTGGTTACGGTGACCGTAAGGCTTGATGAAAC
AACGCGGCGAGCTTTGATCAACGACCTTTTGGAAACTTCGGCTTCCCCTGGAGAGAGCGAGATTCTCCGC
GCTGTAGAAGTCACCATTGTTGTGCACGACGACATCATTCCGTGGCGTTATCCAGCTAAGCGCGAACTGC
AATTTGGAGAATGGCAGCGCAATGACATTCTTGCAGGTATCTTCGAGCCAGCCACGATCGACATTGATCT
GGCTATCTTGCTGACAAAAGCAAGAGAACATAGCGTTGCCTTGGTAGGTCCAGCGGCGGAGGAACTCTTT
GATCCGGTTCCTGAACAGGATCTATTTGAGGCGCTAAATGAAACCTTAACGCTATGGAACTCGCCGCCCG
ACTGGGCTGGCGATGAGCGAAATGTAGTGCTTACGTTGTCCCGCATTTGGTACAGCGCAGTAACCGGCAA
AATCGCGCCGAAGGATGTCGCTGCCGACTGGGCAATGGAGCGCCTGCCGGCCCAGTATCAGCCCGTCATA
CTTGAAGCTAGACAGGCTTATCTTGGACAAGAAGAAGATCGCTTGGCCTCGCGCGCAGATCAGTTGGAAG
AATTTGTCCACTACGTGAAAGGCGAGATCACCAAGGTAGTCGGCAAATAACCCTCGAGCCACCCATGACC
AAAATCCCTTAACGTGAGTTACGCGTCGTTCCACTGAGCGTCAGACCCCGTAGAAAAGATCAAAGGATCT
TCTTGAGATCCTTTTTTTCTGCGCGTAATCTGCTGCTTGCAAACAAAAAAACCACCGCTACCAGCGGTGG
TTTGTTTGCCGGATCAAGAGCTACCAACTCTTTTTCCGAAGGTAACTGGCTTCAGCAGAGCGCAGATACC
AAATACTGTTCTTCTAGTGTAGCCGTAGTTAGGCCACCACTTCAAGAACTCTGTAGCACCGCCTACATAC
CTCGCTCTGCTAATCCTGTTACCAGTGGCTGCTGCCAGTGGCGATAAGTCGTGTCTTACCGGGTTGGACT
CAAGACGATAGTTACCGGATAAGGCGCAGCGGTCGGGCTGAACGGGGGGTTCGTGCACACAGCCCAGCTT
GGAGCGAACGACCTACACCGAACTGAGATACCTACAGCGTGAGCTATGAGAAAGCGCCACGCTTCCCGAA
GGGAGAAAGGCGGACAGGTATCCGGTAAGCGGCAGGGTCGGAACAGGAGAGCGCACGAGGGAGCTTCCAG
GGGGAAACGCCTGGTATCTTTATAGTCCTGTCGGGTTTCGCCACCTCTGACTTGAGCGTCGATTTTTGTG
ATGCTCGTCAGGGGGGCGGAGCCTATGGAAAAACGCCAGCAACGCGGCCTTTTTACGGTTCCTGGCCTTT
TGCTGGCCTTTTGCTCACATGTTCTTTCCTGCGTTATCCCCTGATTCTGTGGATAACCGTATTACCGCCT
TTGAGTGAGCTGATACCGCTCGCCGCAGCCGAACGACCGAGCGCAGCGAGTCAGTGAGCGAGGAAGCGGA
AGAGCGCCCAATACGCAAACCGCCTCTCCCCGCGCGTTGGCCGATTCATTAATGCAGCTGGCACGACAGG
TTTCCCGACTGGAAAGCGGGCAGTGAGCGCAACGCAATTAATACGCGTACCGCTAGCCAGGAAGAGTTTG
TAGAAACGCAAAAAGGCCATCCGTCAGGATGGCCTTCTGCTTAGTTTGATGCCTGGCAGTTTATGGCGGG
CGTCCTGCCCGCCACCCTCCGGGCCGTTGCTTCACAACGTTCAAATCCGCTCCCGGCGGATTTGTCCTAC
TCAGGAGAGCGTTCACCGACAAACAACAGATAAAACGAAAGGCCCAGTCTTCCGACTGAGCCTTTCGTTT
TATTTGATGCCT
Features (pLannotate 1.2.2; 12 found; start..end, strand, type, name):
     38..74      -  CDS            lacZα (fragment): LacZα fragment of β-galactosidase; lacZ fragment
     91..186     +  protein_bind   attL3: mutant version of attL; recombination site for the Gateway® LR reaction LR Clonase™
    192..3497    +  CDS            PIK3CG: PK3CG_HUMAN - Experimental evidence at protein level: Swiss-Prot protein existence level 1. Phosphoinositide-3-kinase (PI3K) that phosphorylates PtdIns(4,5)P2 (Phosphatidylinositol 4,5-bisphosphate) to generate phosphatidylinositol 3,4,5-trisphosphate (PIP3). PIP3 plays a key role by recruiting PH domain-containing proteins to the membrane, including AKT1 and PDPK1, activating signaling cascades involved in cell growth, survival, proliferation, motility and morphology. Links G-protein coupled receptor activation to PIP3 production. Involved in immune, inflammatory and allergic responses. Modul
   3505..3600    -  protein_bind   attL3: mutant version of attL; recombination site for the Gateway® LR reaction LR Clonase™
   3619..3637    -  promoter       T7 promoter: promoter for bacteriophage T7 RNA polymerase
   3827..3850    +  promoter       Pc promoter (fragment): intI1 (promoter lies within the coding sequence); class 1 integron promoter
   4026..4082    +  CDS            GmR (fragment): gentamycin acetyltransferase; aacC1; confers resistance to gentamycin
   4089..4880    +  CDS            SmR: aminoglycoside adenylyltransferase (Murphy, 1985); aadA; confers resistance to spectinomycin and streptomycin
   4973..5561    +  rep_origin     ori: high-copy-number ColE1/pMB1/pBR322/pUC origin of replication
   5744..5836    +  CDS            lacI (fragment): lac repressor; lacI; The lac repressor binds to the lac operator to inhibit transcription in E. coli. This inhibition can be relieved by adding lactose or isopropyl-β-D-thiogalactopyranoside (IPTG).
   5891..5918    -  terminator     rrnB T2 terminator: transcription terminator T2 from the E. coli rrnB gene
   6050..6093    +  terminator     rrnB T1 terminator: Escherichia coli rrnB; transcription terminator T1 from the E. coli rrnB gene
