[The description below was written by a language model from this plasmid's Addgene catalogue record and pLannotate feature annotations shown in this document.]
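Description:
pDONR223_PIK3CG_p.V168M is a Gateway entry clone built on the Invitrogen pDONR223 backbone, carrying a variant of the human PIK3CG open reading frame. It is a bacterial propagation and shuttling plasmid rather than an expression vector. The sequenced record is about 6.1 kb and replicates in E. coli from a high-copy ColE1/pUC-type origin. Selection is with spectinomycin through the aadA (SmR) aminoglycoside adenylyltransferase gene, which sits downstream of a fragment of a class 1 integron Pc promoter and a remnant of a gentamicin resistance gene. rrnB T1 and T2 terminators lie upstream of the cloning region and help insulate it from read-through transcription. Short lacZα and lacI fragments appear to be backbone remnants.

The insert encodes p110γ, the catalytic subunit of class IB phosphoinositide 3-kinase, which converts PtdIns(4,5)P2 to PIP3 and links G-protein coupled receptor signalling to AKT pathway activation. This clone carries the V168M substitution named in the plasmid title, and the record also lists an E2G change. The ORF is "closed", meaning a stop codon immediately follows the coding sequence, so it is suited to native or N-terminally tagged expression but not C-terminal fusions. No promoter drives the insert. A T7 promoter lies just outside one recombination site and points back toward the insert in antisense orientation.

The ORF is flanked by two attL sites, both labelled attL3 by the automated annotation, which allow LR Clonase transfer into any compatible destination vector. The plasmid belongs to the Target Accelerator Plasmid Collection, assembled for systematic functional testing of rare cancer-associated variants for oncogenic activity.
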