Addgene plasmid #81542: pDONR223_PIK3CG_p.V168M
Purpose: Gateway Donor vector containing PIK3CG , part of the Target Accelerator Plasmid Collection.
Depositing lab: Jesse Boehm & William Hahn & David Root. Depositing organization: Broad Institute. Publication: Systematic Functional Interrogation of Rare Cancer Variants Identifies Oncogenic Alleles. Kim E, Ilic N, Shrestha Y, Zou L, Kamburov A, Zhu C, Yang X, Lubonja R, Tran N, Nguyen C, Lawrence MS, Piccioni F, Bagul M, Doench JG, Chouinard CR, Wu X, Hogstrom L, Natoli T, Tamayo P, Horn H, Corsello SM, Lage K, Root DE, Subramanian A, Golub TR, Getz G, Boehm JS, Hahn WC. Cancer Discov. 2016 Jul;6(7):714-26. doi: 10.1158/2159-8290.CD-16-0160. Epub 2016 May 4. PubMed 27147599.
Backbone
  Vector backbone: pDONR223
  Backbone manufacturer: Invitrogen
  Backbone size w/o insert (bp): 2790
  Vector type: Gateway Entry vector
Growth in bacteria
  Bacterial resistance: Spectinomycin, 50 μg/mL
  Growth temperature: 37°C
  Growth strain: DH5alpha
  Copy number: High Copy
Gene/Insert
  Gene/Insert name: PIK3CG
  Species: H. sapiens (human)
  Mutation: E2G; V168M
  GenBank ID: NM_002649.3
  Entrez Gene: PIK3CG (a.k.a. IMD97, PI3CG, PI3K, PI3Kgamma, PIK3, p110gamma, p120-PI3K)
  Promoter: None
  Cloning method: Gateway Cloning
  Sequencing primers: 5′ M13pUC-fwd; 3′ M13-Rev
Terms and licenses: Academic/Nonprofit Terms; Industry Terms: Not Available to Industry
Depositor comments: Closed state: stop codon immediately follows insert
How to cite: pDONR223_PIK3CG_p.V168M was a gift from Jesse Boehm & William Hahn & David Root (Addgene plasmid # 81542 ; http://n2t.net/addgene:81542 ; RRID:Addgene_81542)
