>Addgene plasmid #81542 | pDONR223_PIK3CG_p.V168M | depositor partial sequence | sequence record 154861 | Insert sequence
ATGGGGCTGGAGAACTATAAACAGCCCGTGGTGCTGAGAGAGGACAACTGCCGAAGGCGCCGGAGGATGA
AGCCGCGCAGTGCTGCGGCCAGCCTGTCCTCCATGGAGCTCATCCCCATCGAGTTCGTGCTGCCCACCAG
CCAGCGCAAATGCAAGAGCCCCGAAACGGCGCTGCTGCACGTGGCCGGCCACGGCAACGTGGAGCAGATG
AAGGCCCAGGTGTGGCTGCGAGCGCTGGAGACCAGCGTGGCGGCGGACTTCTACCACCGGCTGGGACCGC
ATCACTTCCTCCTGCTCTATCAGAAGAAGGGGCAGTGGTACGAGATCTACGACAAGTACCAGGTGGTGCA
GACTCTGGACTGCCTGCGCTACTGGAAGGCCACGCACCGGAGCCCGGGCCAGATCCACCTGGTGCAGCGG
CACCCGCCCTCCGAGGAGTCCCAAGCCTTCCAGCGGCAGCTCACGGCGCTGATTGGCTATGACGTCACTG
ACGTCAGCAACATGCACGACGATGAGCTGGAGTTCACGCGCCGTGGCTTGGTGACCCCGCGCATGGCGGA
GGTGGCCAGCCGCGACCCCAAGCTCTACGCCATGCACCCGTGGGTGACGTCCAAGCCCCTCCCGGAGTAC
CTGTGGAAGAAGATTGCCAACAACTGCATCTTCATCGTCATTCACCGCAGCACCACCAGCCAGACCATTA
AGGTCTCACCCGACGACACCCCCGGCGCCATCCTGCAGAGCTTCTTCACCAAGATGGCCAAGAAGAAATC
TCTGATGGATATTCCCGAAAGCCAAAGCGAACAGGATTTTGTGCTGCGCGTCTGTGGCCGGGATGAGTAC
CTGGTGGGCGAAACGCCCATCAAAAACTTCCAGTGGGTGAGGCACTGCCTCAAGAACGGAGAAGAGATTC
ACGTGGTACTGGACACGCCTCCAGACCCGGCCCTAGACGAGGTGAGGAAGGAAGAGTGGCCGCTGGTGGA
CGACTGCACGGGAGTCACCGGCTACCATGAGCAGCTTACCATCCACGGCAAGGACCACGAGAGTGTGTTC
ACCGTGTCCCTGTGGGACTGCGACCGCAAGTTCAGGGTCAAGATCAGAGGCATTGATATCCCCGTCCTGC
CTCGGAACACCGACCTCACAGTTTTTGTAGAGGCAAACATCCAGCATGGGCAACAAGTCCTTTGCCAAAG
GAGAACCAGCCCCAAACCCTTCACAGAGGAGGTGCTGTGGAATGTGTGGCTTGAGTTCAGTATCAAAATC
AAAGACTTGCCCAAAGGGGCTCTACTGAACCTCCAGATCTACTGCGGTAAAGCTCCAGCACTGTCCAGCA
AGGCCTCTGCAGAGTCCCCCAGTTCTGAGTCCAAGGGCAAAGTTCAGCTTCTCTATTATGTGAACCTGCT
GCTGATAGACCACCGTTTCCTCCTGCGCCGTGGAGAATACGTCCTCCACATGTGGCAGATATCTGGGAAG
GGAGAAGACCAAGGAAGCTTCAATGCTGACAAACTCACGTCTGCAACTAACCCAGACAAGGAGAACTCAA
TGTCCATCTCCATTCTTCTGGACAATTACTGCCACCCGATAGCCCTGCCTAAGCATCAGCCCACCCCTGA
CCCGGAAGGGGACCGGGTTCGAGCAGAAATGCCCAACCAGCTTCGCAAGCAATTGGAGGCGATCATAGCC
ACTGATCCACTTAACCCTCTCACAGCAGAGGACAAAGAATTGCTCTGGCATTTTAGATACGAAAGCCTTA
AGCACCCAAAAGCATATCCTAAGCTATTTAGTTCAGTGAAATGGGGACAGCAAGAAATTGTGGCCAAAAC
ATACCAATTGTTGGCCAGAAGGGAAGTCTGGGATCAAAGTGCTTTGGATGTTGGGTTAACAATGCAGCTC
CTGGACTGCAACTTCTCAGATGAAAATGTAAGAGCCATTGCAGTTCAGAAACTGGAGAGCTTGGAGGACG
ATGATGTTCTGCATTACCTTCTACAATTGGTCCAGGCTGTGAAATTTGAACCATACCATGATAGTGCCCT
TGCCAGATTTCTGCTGAAGCGTGGTTTAAGAAACAAAAGAATTGGTCACTTTTTGTTTTGGTTCTTGAGA
AGTGAGATAGCCCAGTCCAGACACTATCAGCAGAGGTTCGCTGTGATTCTGGAAGCCTATCTGAGGGGCT
GTGGCACAGCCATGCTGCACGACTTTACCCAACAAGTCCAAGTAATCGAGATGTTACAAAAAGTCACCCT
TGATATTAAATCGCTCTCTGCTGAAAAGTATGACGTCAGTTCCCAAGTTATTTCACAACTTAAACAAAAG
CTTGAAAACCTGCAGAATTCTCAACTCCCCGAAAGCTTTAGAGTTCCATATGATCCTGGACTGAAAGCAG
GAGCGCTGGCAATTGAAAAATGTAAAGTAATGGCCTCCAAGAAAAAACCACTATGGCTTGAGTTTAAATG
TGCCGATCCTACAGCCCTATCAAATGAAACAATTGGAATTATCTTTAAACATGGTGATGATCTGCGCCAA
GACATGCTTATTTTACAGATTCTACGAATCATGGAGTCTATTTGGGAGACTGAATCTTTGGATCTATGCC
TCCTGCCATATGGTTGCATTTCAACTGGTGACAAAATAGGAATGATCGAGATTGTGAAAGACGCCACGAC
AATTGCCAAAATTCAGCAAAGCACAGTGGGCAACACGGGAGCATTTAAAGATGAAGTCCTGAATCACTGG
CTCAAAGAAAAATCCCCTACTGAAGAAAAGTTTCAGGCAGCAGTGGAGAGATTTGTTTATTCCTGTGCAG
GCTACTGTGTGGCAACCTTTGTTCTTGGAATAGGCGACAGACACAATGACAATATTATGATCACCGAGAC
AGGAAACCTATTTCATATTGACTTCGGGCACATTCTTGGGAATTACAAAAGTTTCCTGGGCATTAATAAA
GAGAGAGTGCCATTTGTGCTAACCCCTGACTTCCTCTTTGTGATGGGAACTTCTGGAAAGAAGACAAGCC
CACACTTCCAGAAATTTCAGGACATCTGTGTTAAGGCTTATCTAGCCCTTCGTCATCACACAAACCTACT
GATCATCCTGTTCTCCATGATGCTGATGACAGGAATGCCCCAGTTAACAAGCAAAGAAGACATTGAATAT
ATCCGGGATGCCCTCACAGTGGGGAAAAATGAGGAGGATGCTAAAAAGTATTTTCTTGATCAGATCGAAG
TTTGCAGAGACAAAGGATGGACTGTGCAGTTTAATTGGTTTCTACATCTTGTTCTTGGCATCAAACAAGG
AGAGAAACATTCAGCC
